Addgene plasmid #41681: pcDNA3.1(+)mGAT1-577-YFP-578CT
Depositing lab: Henry Lester. Depositing organization: California Institute of Technology. Publication: GABA transporter function, oligomerization state, and anchoring: correlates with subcellularly resolved FRET. Moss FJ, Imoukhuede PI, Scott K, Hu J, Jankowsky JL, Quick MW, Lester HA. J Gen Physiol. 2009 Dec;134(6):489-521. 10.1085/jgp.200910314 PubMed 19948998.
Backbone
  Vector backbone: pcDNA3.1(+)
  Backbone manufacturer: Invitrogen
  Backbone size w/o insert (bp): 5428
  Total vector size (bp): 7906
  Vector type: Mammalian Expression
  Selectable markers: Neomycin (select with G418)
Growth in bacteria
  Bacterial resistance: Ampicillin, 100 μg/mL
  Growth temperature: 37°C
  Growth strain: Top10
  Copy number: High Copy
Gene/Insert
  Gene/Insert name: Mus musculus GABA transporter 1 (alt names: mGAT1; solute carrier family 6 member 1; sodium- and chloride-dependent GABA transporter 1)
  Species: M. musculus (mouse), Synthetic
  Insert size (bp): 2514
  Mutation: “Monomerizing” YFP A206K mutation; YFP inserted directly between residues V577 and R578 of mGAT1
  GenBank ID: M92378.1
  Entrez Gene: Slc6a1 (a.k.a. A730043E01, GABATHG, GABATR, GAT-1, Gabt, Gabt1, Gat1, XT-1, Xtrp1)
  Promoter: CMV
  Tag / fusion protein: YFP (C terminal on insert)
  Cloning method: Restriction Enzyme; 5′ cloning site HindIII (not destroyed); 3′ cloning site EcoRI (not destroyed)
  Sequencing primers: 5′ CMV-F; T7; 3′ EGFP-N; BGH-rev
Terms and licenses: Academic/Nonprofit Terms; Industry Terms: Not Available to Industry
Depositor comments: To generate the fluorescent mutants mGAT10XFP and mGAT1XFP* through mGAT1XFP45, the wild-type mGAT1 open reading frame (ORF) was subcloned without its original stop codon into the HindIII and EcoRI sites of the pcDNA3.1(+) expression vector multiple cloning site (MCS). XFP ORFs were then subcloned downstream from and in frame with the mGAT1 ORF at the NotI and XbaI sites of the pcDNA3.1(+) MCS. This resulted in a 12–amino acid spacer between the end of the mGAT1 sequence and the beginning of the fluorophore. The depositors modified a method for the integration of PCR fragments without the use of restriction enzymes (Geiser et al., 2001) to add the final 3, 8, 20, 28, or 45 codons of the human GAT1 (hGAT1) ORF. These were amplified from a source plasmid using the proof-reading PfuTurbo Cx Hotstart polymerase with 5′ and 3′ extensions corresponding to the 20–22-nt regions that flanked the intended site of insertion, such that the PCR product integrated in-frame immediately after the fluorophore sequence when used as the primers in a subsequent QuikChange II XL mutagenesis PCR reaction. For mGAT1XFP*, the depositors simply added a GTC codon for Val after the fluorophore ORF. The attached image displays the protein sequences of the modified regions of mGAT1 for each fluorescent construct. mGAT10CFP and mGAT10YFP repeated the fusion design of mGAT10GFP but with the fluorophore exchanged as annotated. The three C-terminal residues of the mGAT0XFP fusions are -YKI-CO2−, which comprises a broadly defined consensus PDZ class II–interacting motif (X-φ-X-φ, where φ designates a hydrophobic residue and X any residue) (Sheng and Sala, 2001; Hung and Sheng, 2002). The depositors searched the Ensembl databases using Biomart (http://www.ebi.ac.uk/biomart) (Spudich et al., 2007) and applied the GO:0005886 “plasma membrane” cellular component filter. The search identified no known membrane proteins possessing the -YKI-CO2− C-terminal sequence. In the mGAT1XFP* constructs, the depositors defined the terminal residue P(0) more narrowly, changing the terminal isoleucine residue present in mGAT10XFP to a valine in mGAT1XFP*. The resulting C-terminal sequence, -YKV-CO2−, reconstituted a functional PDZ class II–interacting motif present in Ephrin B receptors, a class that relies on interactions with the PDZ domain–containing proteins for clustering (Torres et al., 1998; Brückner et al., 1999; Lin et al., 1999; Madsen et al., 2005). Other constructs in the C-terminal XFP fusion series, mGAT1XFP3, mGAT1XFP8, mGAT1XFP20, mGAT1XFP28, and mGAT1XFP45, had the most C-terminal 3, 8, 20, 28, or 45 residues of the hGAT1 appended after the mGAT1XFP fusion. The differences in nucleotide sequence between the hGAT1 and mGAT1 C termini were a useful source of positive identification when the depositors analyzed the clones during construction. PCR integration was applied to amplify and insert EYFP or ECFP directly between residues R565 and L566, I570 and Q571, or V577 and R578 of mGAT1 to generate the mGAT15xxXFP5xxCT constructs. The site of XFP insertion in GAT1 is highlighted in the nomenclatures for these constructs by residue numbers flanking the fluorophore, and the “CT” denotes that the insertion occurs within the C terminus. Please see the associated article for more detailed information regarding construct creation and usage.
How to cite: pcDNA3.1(+)mGAT1-577-YFP-578CT was a gift from Henry Lester (Addgene plasmid # 41681 ; http://n2t.net/addgene:41681 ; RRID:Addgene_41681)
