[The description below was written by a language model from this plasmid's Addgene catalogue record and pLannotate feature annotations shown in this document.]
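Description:
pcDNA3.1(+)mGAT1-577-YFP-578CT is a 7.9 kb mammalian expression plasmid built on the pcDNA3.1(+) backbone. It is maintained in E. coli through a high-copy ColE1/pUC-type origin with ampicillin selection (AmpR under its own bla promoter). It also carries an f1 origin for single-stranded DNA production. For selection in mammalian cells, an SV40 early promoter drives a neomycin phosphotransferase gene followed by an SV40 polyadenylation signal, conferring G418 resistance. The short HIV-1 LTR, ble, lacI and extra SV40 promoter fragments in the feature table are partial annotation matches rather than functional modules.

The payload is the mouse GABA transporter 1 (mGAT1, Slc6a1), a sodium- and chloride-dependent transporter that clears GABA by reuptake into presynaptic terminals. It is expressed from the CMV immediate-early enhancer/promoter and terminated by the bovine growth hormone poly(A) signal, and a T7 promoter lies upstream of the coding region. The catalogue lists YFP as a C-terminal tag, but the fluorophore is not simply appended to the end of the protein. The YFP coding sequence was integrated by PCR directly between residues V577 and R578, within the cytoplasmic C-terminal tail. The feature table agrees, showing the main Slc6a1 coding region, then mEYFP, then a short remaining Slc6a1 fragment, so the transporter's native extreme C terminus follows the fluorophore. The YFP carries the monomerizing A206K mutation, which limits fluorophore-driven self-association.

The plasmid belongs to a series of CFP- and YFP-tagged mGAT1 variants with different fluorophore positions and C-terminal sequences. According to the associated publication's title, these were used to relate transporter function, oligomerization state and anchoring to subcellularly resolved FRET.
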