Features (pLannotate 1.2.2; 22 found; start..end, strand, type, name):
     28..80      -  misc_feature   bom (fragment): basis of mobility region from pBR322
    235..614     +  enhancer       CMV enhancer: human cytomegalovirus immediate early enhancer
    615..818     +  promoter       CMV promoter: human cytomegalovirus (CMV) immediate early promoter
    814..847     +  LTR            5' LTR (truncated) (fragment): truncated 5' long terminal repeat (LTR) from HIV-1
    863..881     +  promoter       T7 promoter: promoter for bacteriophage T7 RNA polymerase
    917..2647    +  CDS            Slc6a1: SC6A1_MOUSE - Also known as Gabt1, Gat-1, Gat1. Experimental evidence at protein level: Swiss-Prot protein existence level 1. Terminates the action of GABA by its high affinity sodium- dependent reuptake into presynaptic terminals. From Mus musculus (Mouse).
   2642..3358    +  CDS            mEYFP: mEYFP is a basic (constitutively fluorescent) yellow fluorescent protein published in 2002, derived from Aequorea victoria. It is reported to be a very rapidly-maturing monomer.
   3359..3427    +  CDS            Slc6a1 (fragment): SC6A1_MOUSE - Also known as Gabt1, Gat-1, Gat1. Experimental evidence at protein level: Swiss-Prot protein existence level 1. Terminates the action of GABA by its high affinity sodium- dependent reuptake into presynaptic terminals. From Mus musculus (Mouse).
   3506..3730    +  polyA_signal   bGH poly(A) signal: bovine growth hormone polyadenylation signal
   3734..3755    +  promoter       SV40 promoter (fragment): SV40 enhancer and early promoter
   3776..4204    +  rep_origin     f1 ori (sequence partly withheld): f1 bacteriophage origin of replication; arrow indicates direction of (+) strand synthesis
   4218..4547    +  promoter       SV40 promoter: SV40 enhancer and early promoter
   4614..5405    +  CDS            neo: KKA2_KLEPN - Also known as kan, nptII. Experimental evidence at protein level: Swiss-Prot protein existence level 1. Resistance to kanamycin, neomycin, paromomycin, ribostamycin, butirosin and gentamicin B. From Klebsiella pneumoniae.
   5429..5587    +  CDS            ble (fragment): BLE_KLEPN - Experimental evidence at protein level: Swiss-Prot protein existence level 1. Binding protein with a strong affinity to the bleomycin family of antibiotics. Binds to CL990; an antimitotic-antibiotic compound. From Klebsiella pneumoniae.
   5582..5703    +  polyA_signal   SV40 poly(A) signal: SV40 polyadenylation signal
   5776..5792    -  protein_bind   lac operator: The lac repressor binds to the lac operator to inhibit transcription in E. coli. This inhibition can be relieved by adding lactose or isopropyl-β-D-thiogalactopyranoside (IPTG). lac repressor encoded by lacI
   5800..5830    -  promoter       lac promoter: promoter for the E. coli lac operon
   5845..5866    -  protein_bind   CAP binding site: CAP binding activates transcription in the presence of cAMP. E. coli catabolite activator protein
   5879..5971    -  CDS            lacI (fragment): lac repressor; lacI; The lac repressor binds to the lac operator to inhibit transcription in E. coli. This inhibition can be relieved by adding lactose or isopropyl-β-D-thiogalactopyranoside (IPTG).
   6154..6739    -  rep_origin     ori: high-copy-number ColE1/pMB1/pBR322/pUC origin of replication
   6910..7770    -  CDS            AmpR: β-lactamase; bla; confers resistance to ampicillin, carbenicillin, and related antibiotics
   7771..7875    -  promoter       AmpR promoter: bla
>Addgene plasmid #41681 | pcDNA3.1(+)mGAT1-577-YFP-578CT | depositor full sequence | sequence record 55832 | pcDNA3.1(+)mGAT1-577-YFP-578CT sequence 7906 bps
GACGGATCGGGAGATCTCCCGATCCCCTATGGTGCACTCTCAGTACAATCTGCTCTGATGCCGCATAGTT
AAGCCAGTATCTGCTCCCTGCTTGTGTGTTGGAGGTCGCTGAGTAGTGCGCGAGCAAAATTTAAGCTACA
ACAAGGCAAGGCTTGACCGACAATTGCATGAAGAATCTGCTTAGGGTTAGGCGTTTTGCGCTGCTTCGCG
ATGTACGGGCCAGATATACGCGTTGACATTGATTATTGACTAGTTATTAATAGTAATCAATTACGGGGTC
ATTAGTTCATAGCCCATATATGGAGTTCCGCGTTACATAACTTACGGTAAATGGCCCGCCTGGCTGACCG
CCCAACGACCCCCGCCCATTGACGTCAATAATGACGTATGTTCCCATAGTAACGCCAATAGGGACTTTCC
ATTGACGTCAATGGGTGGAGTATTTACGGTAAACTGCCCACTTGGCAGTACATCAAGTGTATCATATGCC
AAGTACGCCCCCTATTGACGTCAATGACGGTAAATGGCCCGCCTGGCATTATGCCCAGTACATGACCTTA
TGGGACTTTCCTACTTGGCAGTACATCTACGTATTAGTCATCGCTATTACCATGGTGATGCGGTTTTGGC
AGTACATCAATGGGCGTGGATAGCGGTTTGACTCACGGGGATTTCCAAGTCTCCACCCCATTGACGTCAA
TGGGAGTTTGTTTTGGCACCAAAATCAACGGGACTTTCCAAAATGTCGTAACAACTCCGCCCCATTGACG
CAAATGGGCGGTAGGCGTGTACGGTGGGAGGTCTATATAAGCAGAGCTCTCTGGCTAACTAGAGAACCCA
CTGCTTACTGGCTTATCGAAATTAATACGACTCACTATAGGGAGACCCAAGCTGGCTAGCGTTTAAACTT
AAGCTTATGGCGACTGACAACAGCAAGGTGGCTGATGGGCAGATCTCTACTGAGGTCAGCGAGGCCCCTG
TGGCCAGCGACAAGCCCAAAACCCTGGTAGTCAAGGTGCAGAAGAAGGCCGGGGACCTCCCTGACCGGGA
CACATGGAAGGGACGCTTCGACTTCCTCATGTCCTGCGTGGGCTATGCCATCGGCCTGGGCAATGTGTGG
AGGTTCCCTTACCTCTGTGGGAAAAACGGTGGCGGGGCCTTCCTAATCCCATATTTCCTGACGCTCATCT
TTGCGGGTGTTCCTCTCTTCCTTTTGGAGTGCTCCCTAGGCCAGTACACCTCCATTGGGGGCCTGGGCGT
ATGGAACTGGGCGCCCATGTTCAAGGGTGTGGCCGTCGCGGCAGCTGTGCTGTCCTTCTGGCTGAACATC
TACTACATCGTCATCATCTCCTGGGCCATCTACTACCTGTACAACTCCTTCACCACGACCCTGCCATGGA
AACAGTGTGACAACCCGTGGAACACTGACCGCTGCTTCTCCAACTACAGCCTGGTCAATACCACCAACAT
GACCAGCGCCGTGGTGGAGTTCTGGGAGCGCAACATGCACCAGATGACAGATGGACTGGACAAGCCAGGA
CAGATCCGCTGTCTGGCCATCACACTGGCCATTGCCTGGGTGCTCGTGTATTTCTGCATCTGGAAGGGTG
TTGGTTGGACTGGAAAGGTGGTCTACTTCTCAGCCACGTACCCCTACATCATGCTTATCATCCTGTTCTT
CCGTGGAGTGACGCTTCCCGGGGCCAAGGAGGGGATCCTCTTCTACATCACACCCAACTTCCGAAAGCTG
TCTGATTCTGAGGTGATCTTTGACGCCGCCACCCAGATCTTCTTCTCCTACGGGCTGGGCCTGGGGTCCC
TGATTGCTCTGGGAAGCTACAACTCTTTCCACAACAATGTGTACAGGGACTCCATCATCGTTTGCTGCAT
CAACTCCTGCACCAGCATGTTTGCCGGATTCGTCATCTTCTCCATCGTGGGCTTCATGGCTCATGTCACC
AAGAGGTCCATAGCTGATGTGGCAGCCTCAGGCCCGGGGCTGGCATTCTTGGCGTACCCTGAGGCTGTGA
CACAGCTACCCATCTCTCCCCTCTGGGCTATCCTCTTCTTCTCCATGCTGCTGATGCTGGGCATTGACAG
CCAGTTCTGTACCGTGGAGGGCTTCATCACTGCCCTGGTGGACGAGTACCCCAGACTTCTCCGCAATCGC
CGTGAACTCTTCATTGCTGCCGTGTGCATCGTGTCCTACCTGATTGGCCTGTCTAACATCACCCAGGGTG
GCATTTATGTCTTCAAACTGTTTGATTATTACTCTGCCAGCGGCATGAGCTTGCTGTTCCTGGTTTTCTT
CGAGTGTGTCTCCATTTCCTGGTTTTATGGTGTCAACCGGTTCTATGACAACATCCAGGAGATGGTTGGC
TCCAGGCCCTGCATCTGGTGGAAGCTGTGCTGGTCCTTTTTCACACCCATCATTGTGGCGGGCGTGTTTC
TCTTCAGTGCTGTGCAGATGACACCACTCACCATGGGAAGCTATGTTTTCCCCAAGTGGGGCCAGGGCGT
GGGCTGGCTCATGGCTCTGTCCTCCATGGTGCTCATCCCCGGGTACATGGCTTACATGTTCCTCACCCTG
AAGGGCTCCCTGAAGCAGCGTCTCCAGGTCATGATTCAGCCCAGTGAAGATATGGTGAGCAAGGGCGAGG
AGCTGTTCACCGGGGTGGTGCCCATCCTGGTCGAGCTGGACGGCGACGTAAACGGCCACAAGTTCAGCGT
GTCCGGCGAGGGCGAGGGCGATGCCACCTACGGCAAGCTGACCCTGAAGTTCATCTGCACCACCGGCAAG
CTGCCCGTGCCCTGGCCCACCCTCGTGACCACCTTCGGCTACGGCCTGCAGTGCTTCGCCCGCTACCCCG
ACCACATGAAGCAGCACGACTTCTTCAAGTCCGCCATGCCCGAAGGCTACGTCCAGGAGCGCACCATCTT
CTTCAAGGACGACGGCAACTACAAGACCCGCGCCGAGGTGAAGTTCGAGGGCGACACCCTGGTGAACCGC
ATCGAGCTGAAGGGCATCGACTTCAAGGAGGACGGCAACATCCTGGGGCACAAGCTGGAGTACAACTACA
ACAGCCACAACGTCTATATCATGGCCGACAAGCAGAAGAACGGCATCAAGGTGAACTTCAAGATCCGCCA
CAACATCGAGGACGGCAGCGTGCAGCTCGCCGACCACTACCAGCAGAACACCCCCATCGGCGACGGCCCC
GTGCTGCTGCCCGACAACCACTACCTGAGCTACCAGTCCAAGCTGAGCAAAGACCCCAACGAGAAGCGCG
ATCACATGGTCCTGCTGGAGTTCGTGACCGCCGCCGGGATCACTCTCGGCATGGACGAGCTGTACAAGAT
TGTGCGCCCTGAGAATGGCCCTGAGCAGCCGCAGGCTGGCAGCTCAGCCAGCAAGGAGGCCTACATCTAG
AATTCTGCAGATATCCAGCACAGTGGCGGCCGCTCGAGTCTAGAGGGCCCGTTTAAACCCGCTGATCAGC
CTCGACTGTGCCTTCTAGTTGCCAGCCATCTGTTGTTTGCCCCTCCCCCGTGCCTTCCTTGACCCTGGAA
GGTGCCACTCCCACTGTCCTTTCCTAATAAAATGAGGAAATTGCATCGCATTGTCTGAGTAGGTGTCATT
CTATTCTGGGGGGTGGGGTGGGGCAGGACAGCAAGGGGGAGGATTGGGAAGACAATAGCAGGCATGCTGG
GGATGCGGTGGGCTCTATGGCTTCTGAGGCGGAAAGAACCAGCTGGGGCTCTAGGGGGTATCCCC
[124 nt withheld, positions 3776-3899]
C
[91 nt withheld, positions 3901-3991]
A
[49 nt withheld, positions 3993-4041]
CCTTTGACGTTGGAGTCCACGTTCTTT
[37 nt withheld, positions 4069-4105]
ACCCTATCTCGGTCTATTCTTTTGATTTATAAGGGATTTTGCCGATTTCGGCCTATTGGTTAAAAAATGA
GCTGATTTAACAAAAATTTAACGCGAATTAATTCTGTGGAATGTGTGTCAGTTAGGGTGTGGAAAGTCCC
CAGGCTCCCCAGCAGGCAGAAGTATGCAAAGCATGCATCTCAATTAGTCAGCAACCAGGTGTGGAAAGTC
CCCAGGCTCCCCAGCAGGCAGAAGTATGCAAAGCATGCATCTCAATTAGTCAGCAACCATAGTCCCGCCC
CTAACTCCGCCCATCCCGCCCCTAACTCCGCCCAGTTCCGCCCATTCTCCGCCCCATGGCTGACTAATTT
TTTTTATTTATGCAGAGGCCGAGGCCGCCTCTGCCTCTGAGCTATTCCAGAAGTAGTGAGGAGGCTTTTT
TGGAGGCCTAGGCTTTTGCAAAAAGCTCCCGGGAGCTTGTATATCCATTTTCGGATCTGATCAAGAGACA
GGATGAGGATCGTTTCGCATGATTGAACAAGATGGATTGCACGCAGGTTCTCCGGCCGCTTGGGTGGAGA
GGCTATTCGGCTATGACTGGGCACAACAGACAATCGGCTGCTCTGATGCCGCCGTGTTCCGGCTGTCAGC
GCAGGGGCGCCCGGTTCTTTTTGTCAAGACCGACCTGTCCGGTGCCCTGAATGAACTGCAGGACGAGGCA
GCGCGGCTATCGTGGCTGGCCACGACGGGCGTTCCTTGCGCAGCTGTGCTCGACGTTGTCACTGAAGCGG
GAAGGGACTGGCTGCTATTGGGCGAAGTGCCGGGGCAGGATCTCCTGTCATCTCACCTTGCTCCTGCCGA
GAAAGTATCCATCATGGCTGATGCAATGCGGCGGCTGCATACGCTTGATCCGGCTACCTGCCCATTCGAC
CACCAAGCGAAACATCGCATCGAGCGAGCACGTACTCGGATGGAAGCCGGTCTTGTCGATCAGGATGATC
TGGACGAAGAGCATCAGGGGCTCGCGCCAGCCGAACTGTTCGCCAGGCTCAAGGCGCGCATGCCCGACGG
CGAGGATCTCGTCGTGACCCATGGCGATGCCTGCTTGCCGAATATCATGGTGGAAAATGGCCGCTTTTCT
GGATTCATCGACTGTGGCCGGCTGGGTGTGGCGGACCGCTATCAGGACATAGCGTTGGCTACCCGTGATA
TTGCTGAAGAGCTTGGCGGCGAATGGGCTGACCGCTTCCTCGTGCTTTACGGTATCGCCGCTCCCGATTC
GCAGCGCATCGCCTTCTATCGCCTTCTTGACGAGTTCTTCTGAGCGGGACTCTGGGGTTCGAAATGACCG
ACCAAGCGACGCCCAACCTGCCATCACGAGATTTCGATTCCACCGCCGCCTTCTATGAAAGGTTGGGCTT
CGGAATCGTTTTCCGGGACGCCGGCTGGATGATCCTCCAGCGCGGGGATCTCATGCTGGAGTTCTTCGCC
CACCCCAACTTGTTTATTGCAGCTTATAATGGTTACAAATAAAGCAATAGCATCACAAATTTCACAAATA
AAGCATTTTTTTCACTGCATTCTAGTTGTGGTTTGTCCAAACTCATCAATGTATCTTATCATGTCTGTAT
ACCGTCGACCTCTAGCTAGAGCTTGGCGTAATCATGGTCATAGCTGTTTCCTGTGTGAAATTGTTATCCG
CTCACAATTCCACACAACATACGAGCCGGAAGCATAAAGTGTAAAGCCTGGGGTGCCTAATGAGTGAGCT
AACTCACATTAATTGCGTTGCGCTCACTGCCCGCTTTCCAGTCGGGAAACCTGTCGTGCCAGCTGCATTA
ATGAATCGGCCAACGCGCGGGGAGAGGCGGTTTGCGTATTGGGCGCTCTTCCGCTTCCTCGCTCACTGAC
TCGCTGCGCTCGGTCGTTCGGCTGCGGCGAGCGGTATCAGCTCACTCAAAGGCGGTAATACGGTTATCCA
CAGAATCAGGGGATAACGCAGGAAAGAACATGTGAGCAAAAGGCCAGCAAAAGGCCAGGAACCGTAAAAA
GGCCGCGTTGCTGGCGTTTTTCCATAGGCTCCGCCCCCCTGACGAGCATCACAAAAATCGACGCTCAAGT
CAGAGGTGGCGAAACCCGACAGGACTATAAAGATACCAGGCGTTTCCCCCTGGAAGCTCCCTCGTGCGCT
CTCCTGTTCCGACCCTGCCGCTTACCGGATACCTGTCCGCCTTTCTCCCTTCGGGAAGCGTGGCGCTTTC
TCATAGCTCACGCTGTAGGTATCTCAGTTCGGTGTAGGTCGTTCGCTCCAAGCTGGGCTGTGTGCACGAA
CCCCCCGTTCAGCCCGACCGCTGCGCCTTATCCGGTAACTATCGTCTTGAGTCCAACCCGGTAAGACACG
ACTTATCGCCACTGGCAGCAGCCACTGGTAACAGGATTAGCAGAGCGAGGTATGTAGGCGGTGCTACAGA
GTTCTTGAAGTGGTGGCCTAACTACGGCTACACTAGAAGAACAGTATTTGGTATCTGCGCTCTGCTGAAG
CCAGTTACCTTCGGAAAAAGAGTTGGTAGCTCTTGATCCGGCAAACAAACCACCGCTGGTAGCGGTTTTT
TTGTTTGCAAGCAGCAGATTACGCGCAGAAAAAAAGGATCTCAAGAAGATCCTTTGATCTTTTCTACGGG
GTCTGACGCTCAGTGGAACGAAAACTCACGTTAAGGGATTTTGGTCATGAGATTATCAAAAAGGATCTTC
ACCTAGATCCTTTTAAATTAAAAATGAAGTTTTAAATCAATCTAAAGTATATATGAGTAAACTTGGTCTG
ACAGTTACCAATGCTTAATCAGTGAGGCACCTATCTCAGCGATCTGTCTATTTCGTTCATCCATAGTTGC
CTGACTCCCCGTCGTGTAGATAACTACGATACGGGAGGGCTTACCATCTGGCCCCAGTGCTGCAATGATA
CCGCGAGACCCACGCTCACCGGCTCCAGATTTATCAGCAATAAACCAGCCAGCCGGAAGGGCCGAGCGCA
GAAGTGGTCCTGCAACTTTATCCGCCTCCATCCAGTCTATTAATTGTTGCCGGGAAGCTAGAGTAAGTAG
TTCGCCAGTTAATAGTTTGCGCAACGTTGTTGCCATTGCTACAGGCATCGTGGTGTCACGCTCGTCGTTT
GGTATGGCTTCATTCAGCTCCGGTTCCCAACGATCAAGGCGAGTTACATGATCCCCCATGTTGTGCAAAA
AAGCGGTTAGCTCCTTCGGTCCTCCGATCGTTGTCAGAAGTAAGTTGGCCGCAGTGTTATCACTCATGGT
TATGGCAGCACTGCATAATTCTCTTACTGTCATGCCATCCGTAAGATGCTTTTCTGTGACTGGTGAGTAC
TCAACCAAGTCATTCTGAGAATAGTGTATGCGGCGACCGAGTTGCTCTTGCCCGGCGTCAATACGGGATA
ATACCGCGCCACATAGCAGAACTTTAAAAGTGCTCATCATTGGAAAACGTTCTTCGGGGCGAAAACTCTC
AAGGATCTTACCGCTGTTGAGATCCAGTTCGATGTAACCCACTCGTGCACCCAACTGATCTTCAGCATCT
TTTACTTTCACCAGCGTTTCTGGGTGAGCAAAAACAGGAAGGCAAAATGCCGCAAAAAAGGGAATAAGGG
CGACACGGAAATGTTGAATACTCATACTCTTCCTTTTTCAATATTATTGAAGCATTTATCAGGGTTATTG
TCTCATGAGCGGATACATATTTGAATGTATTTAGAAAAATAAACAAATAGGGGTTCCGCGCACATTTCCC
CGAAAAGTGCCACCTGACGTC
