>Addgene plasmid #41681 | pcDNA3.1(+)mGAT1-577-YFP-578CT | addgene partial sequence | sequence record 58044 | BGH-rev 5'-TAGAAGGCACAGTCGAGG-3'
AACGGGCCCTCTAGACTCGAGCGGCCGCCACTGTGCTGGATATCTGCAGAATTCGCTAGATGTAGGCCTC
CTTGCTGGCTGAGCTGCCAGCCTGCGGCTGCTCAGGGCCATTCTCAGGGCGCACAATCTTGTACAGCTCG
TCCATGCCGAGAGTGATCCCGGCGGCGGTCACGAACTCCAGCAGGACCATGTGATCGCGCTTCTCGTTGG
GGTCTTTGCTCAGCTTGGACTGGTAGCTCAGGTAGTGGTTGTCGGGCAGCAGCACGGGGCCGTCGCCGAT
GGGGGTGTTCTGCTGGTAGTGGTCGGCGAGCTGCACGCTGCCGTCCTCGATGTTGTGGCGGATCTTGAAG
TTCACCTTGATGCCGTTCTTCTGCTTGTCGGCCATGATATAGACGTTGTGGCTGTTGTAGTTGTACTCCA
GCTTGTGCCCCAGGATGTTGCCGTCCTCCTTGAAGTCGATGCCCTTCAGCTCGATGCGGTTCACCAGGGT
GTCGCCCTCGAACTTCACCTCGGCGCGGGTCTTGTAGTTGCCGTCGTCCTTGAAGAAGATGGTGCGCTCC
TGGACGTAGCCTTCGGGCATGGCGGACTTGAAGAAGTCGTGCTGCTTCATGTGGTCGGGGTAGCGGGCGA
AGCACTGCAGGCCGTAGCCGAAGGTGGTCACGAGGGTGGGCCAGGGCACGGGCAGCTTGCCGGTGGTGCA
GATGAACTTCAGGGTCAGCTTGCCGTAGGTGGCATCGCCCTCGCCCTCGCCGGACACGCTGAACTTGTGG
CCGTTTACGTCGCCGTCCAGCTCGACCAGGATGGGCACCACCCCGGTGAACAGCTCCTCGCCCTTGCTCA
CCATATCTTCACTGGGCTGAATCATGACCTGGAGACGCTGCTTCAGGGAGCCCTTCAGGGTGAGGAACAT
GTAAGCCATGTACCCGGGGATGAGCACCATGGAGGAC
