>Addgene plasmid #41681 | pcDNA3.1(+)mGAT1-577-YFP-578CT | addgene partial sequence | sequence record 58045 | EGFP-N 5'-CGTCGCCGTCCAGCTCGACCAG-3'
AACAGCTCCTCGCCCTTGCTCACCATATCTTCACTGGGCTGAATCATGACCTGGAGACGCTGCTTCAGGG
AGCCCTTCAGGGTGAGGAACATGTAAGCCATGTACCCGGGGATGAGCACCATGGAGGACAGAGCCATGAG
CCAGCCCACGCCCTGGCCCCACTTGGGGAAAACATAGCTTCCCATGGTGAGTGGTGTCATCTGCACAGCA
CTGAAGAGAAACACGCCCGCCACAATGATGGGTGTGAAAAAGGACCAGCACAGCTTCCACCAGATGCAGG
GCCTGGAGCCAACCATCTCCTGGATGTTGTCATAGAACCGGTTGACACCATAAAACCAGGAAATGGAGAC
ACACTCGAAGAAAACCAGGAACAGCAAGCTCATGCCGCTGGCAGAGTAATAATCAAACAGTTTGAAGACA
TAAATGCCACCCTGGGTGATGTTAGACAGGCCAATCAGGTAGGACACGATGCACACGGCAGCAATGAAGA
GTTCACGGCGATTGCGGAGAAGTCTGGGGTACTCGTCCACCAGGGCAGTGATGAAGCCCTCCACGGTACA
GAACTGGCTGTCAATGCCCAGCATCAGCAGCATGGAGAAGAAGAGGATAGCCCAGAGGGGAGAGATGGGT
AGCTGTGTCACAGCCTCAGGGTACGCCAAGAATGCCAGCCCCGGGCCTGAGGCTGCCACATCAGCTATGG
ACCTCTTGGTGACATGAGCCATGAAGCCCACGATGGAGAAGATGACGAATCCGGCAAACATGCTGGTGCA
GGAGTTGATGCAGCAAACGATGATGGAGTCCCTGTACACATTGTTGTGGAAAGAGTTGTAGCTTCCCAGA
GCAATCAGGGACCCCAGGCCCAGCCCGTAGGAGAAGAAGATCTGGGTGGCGGCGTCAAGCC
